>Addgene plasmid #132426 | OA-1052B (Ubiq-Fluc_Ubiq-Rluc) | addgene full sequence | sequence record 259410 | Addgene NGS Result
CTAAATTGTAAGCGTTAATATTTTGTTAAAATTCGCGTTAAATTTTTGTTAAATCAGCTCATTTTTTAAC
CAATAGGCCGAAATCGGCAAAATCCCTTATAAATCAAAAGAATAGACCGAGATAGGGT
[37 nt withheld, positions 129-165]
AAAGAACGTGGACTCCAACGTCAAAGG
[49 nt withheld, positions 193-241]
T
[91 nt withheld, positions 243-333]
G
[124 nt withheld, positions 335-458]
CCCATTCGCCATTCAGGCTGCGCAACTGTTGGGAAGGGCGATCGGTGCGGGCCTCTTCGCTATTACGCCA
GCTGGCGAAAGGGGGATGTGCTGCAAGGCGATTAAGTTGGGTAACGCCAGGGTTTTCCCAGTCACGACGT
TGTAAAACGACGGCCAGTGAATTGTAATACGACTCACTATAGGGCGAATTGGGTACGTACCGGGCCCCTA
GTATGTATGTAAGTTAATAAAACCCATTTTTGCGGAAAGTAGATAAAAAAAACATTTTTTTTTTTTACTG
CACTGGATATCATTGAACTTATCTGATCAGTTTTAAATTTACTTCGATCCAAGGGTATTTGATGTACCAG
GTTCTTTCGATTACCTCTCACTCAAAATGACATTCCACTCAAAGTCAGCGCTGTTTGCCTCCTTCTCTGT
CCACAGAAATATCGCCGTCTCTTTCGCCGCTGCGTCCGCTATCTCTTTCGCCACCGTTTGTAGCGTTACG
TAGCGTCAATGTCCGCCTTCAGTTGCATTTTGTCAGCGGTTTCGTGACGAAGCTCCAAGCGGTTTACGCC
ATCAATTAAACACAAAGTGCTGTGCCAAAACTCCTCTCGCTTCTTATTTTTGTTTGTTTTTTGAGTGATT
GGGGTGGTGATTGGTTTTGGGTGGGTAAGCAGGGGAAAGTGTGAAAAATCCCGGCAATGGGCCAAGAGGA
TCAGGAGCTATTAATTCGCGGAGGCAGCAAACACCCATCTGCCGAGCATCTGAACAATGTGAGTAGTACA
TGTGCATACATCTTAAGTTCACTTGATCTATAGGAACTGCGATTGCAACATCAAATTGTCTGCGGCGTGA
GAACTGCGACCCACAAAAATCCCAAACCGCAATTGCACAAACAAATAGTGACACGAAACAGATTATTCTG
GTAGCTGTTCTCGCTATATAAGACAATTTTTGAGATCATATCATGATCAAGACATCTAAAGGCATTCATT
TTCGACTATATTCTTTTTTACAAAAAATATAACAACCAGATATTTTAAGCTGATCCTAGATGCACAAAAA
ATAAATAAAAGTATAAACCTACTTCGTAGGATACTTCGGGGTACTTTTTGTTCGGGGTTAGATGAGCATA
ACGCTTGTAGTTGATATTTGAGATCCCCTATCATTGCAGGGTGACAGCGGAGCGGCTTCGCAGAGCTGCA
TTAACCAGGGCTTCGGGCAGGCCAAAAACTACGGCACGCTCCGGCCACCCAGTCCGCCGGAGGACTCCGG
TTCAGGGAGCGGCCAACTAGCCGAGAACCTCACCTATGCCTGGCACAATATGGACATCTTTGGGGCGGTC
AATCAGCCGGGCTCCGGATGGCGGCAGCTGGTCAACCGGACACGCGGACTATTCTGCAACGAGCGACACA
TACCGGCGCCCAGGAAACATTTGCTCAAGAACGGTGAGTTTCTATTCGCAGTCGGCTGATCTGTGTGAAA
TCTTAATAAAGGGTCCAATTACCAATTTGAAACTCAGTTTGCGGCGTGGCCTATCCGGGCGAACTTTTGG
CCGTGATGGGCAGTTCCGGTGCCGGAAAGACGACCCTGCTGAATGCCCTTGCCTTTCGATCGCCGCAGGG
CATCCAAGTATCGCCATCCGGGATGCGACTGCTCAATGGCCAACCTGTGGACGCCAAGGAGATGCAGGCC
AGGTGCGCCTATGTCCAGCAGGATGACCTCTTTATCGGCTCCCTAACGGCCAGGGAACACCTGATTTTCC
AAGCCATGGTGCGGATGCCACGACATCTGACCTATCGGCAGCGAGTGGCCCGCGTGGATCAGGTGATCCA
GGAGCTTTCGCTCAGCAAATGTCAGCACACGATCATCGGTGTGCCCGGCAGGGTGAAAGGTCTGTCCGGC
GGAGAAAGGAAGCGTCTGGCATTCGCCTCCGAGGCTCTAACCGATCCGCCGCTTCTGATCTGCGATGAGC
CCACCTCCGGACTGGACTCCTTTACCGCCCACAGCGTCGTCCAGGTGCTGAAGAAGCTGTCGCAGAAGGG
CAAGACCGTCATCCTGACCATTCATCAGCCGTCTTCCGAGCTGTTTGAGCTCTTTGACAAGATCCTTCTG
ATGGCCGAGGGCAGGGTAGCTTTCTTGGGCACTCCCAGCGAAGCCGTCGACTTCTTTTCCTAGTGAGTTC
GATGTGTTTATTAAGGGTATCTAGTATTACATAACATCTCAACTCCTATCCAGCGTGGGTGCCCAGTGTC
CTACCAACTACAATCCGGCGGACTTTTACGTACAGGTGTTGGCCGTTGTGCCCGGACGGGAGATCGAGTC
CCGTGATCGGATCGCCAAGATATGCGACAATTTTGCCATTAGCAAAGTAGCCCGGGATATGGAGCAGTTG
TTGGCCACCAAAAATCTGGAGAAGCCACTGGAGCAGCCGGAGAATGGGTACACCTACAAGGCCACCTGGT
TCATGCAGTTCCGGGCGGTCCTGTGGCGATCCTGGCTGTCGGTGCTCAAGGAACCACTCCTCGTAAAAGT
GCGACTTATTCAGACAACGGTGAGTGGTTCCAGTGGAAACAAATGATATAACGCTTACAATTCTTGGAAA
CAAATTCGCTAGATTTTAGATAGAATTGCCTGATTCCACACCCTTCTTAGTTTTTTTCAATGAGATGTAT
AGTTTATAGTTTTGCAGAAGATAAATAAATTTCATTTAACTCGCGAATATTAATGAGATGCGAGTAACAT
TTTAATTTGCAGATGGTTGCCATCTTGATTGGCCTCATCTTTTTGGGCCAACAACTCACGCAAGTGGGTG
TGATGAATATCAACGGAGCCATCTTCCTCTTCCTGACCAACATGACCTTTCAAAACGTCTTTGCCACGAT
AAATGTAAGTCATGTTTAGAATACATTTGCATTTCAATAATTTACTAACTTTCTAATGAATCGATTCGAT
TTAGGTGTTCACCTCAGAGCTGCCAGTTTTTATGAGGGAGGCCCGAAGTCGACTTTATCGCTGTGACACA
TACTTTCTGGGCAAAACGATTGCCGAATTGCCGCTTTTTCTCACAGTGCCACTGGTCTTCACGGCGATTG
CCTATCCGATGATCGGACTGCGGGCCGGAGTGCTGCACTTCTTCAACTGCCTGGCGCTGGTCACTCTGGT
GGCCAATGTGTCAACGTCCTTCGGATATCTAATATCCTGCGCCAGCTCCTCGACCTCGATGGCGCTGTCT
GTGGGTCCGCCGGTTATCATACCATTCCTGCTCTTTGGCGGCTTCTTCTTGAACTCGGGCTCGGTGCCAG
TATACCTCAAATGGTTGTCGTACCTCTCATGGTTCCGTTACGCCAACGAGGGTCTGCTGATTAACCAATG
GGCGGACGTGGAGCCGGGCGAAATTAGCTGCACATCGTCGAACACCACGTGCCCCAGTTCGGGCAAGGTC
ATCCTGGAGACGCTTAACTTCTCCGCCGCCGATCTGCCGCTGGACTACGTGGGTCTGGCCATTCTCATCG
TGAGCTTCCGGGTGCTCGCATATCTGGCTCTAAGACTTCGGGCCCGACGCAAGGAGTAGCCGACATATAT
CCGAAATAACTGCTTGTTTTTTTTTTTTACCATTATTACCATCGTGTTTACTGTTTATTGCCCCCTCAAA
AAGCTAATGTAATTATATTTGTGCCAATAAAAACAAGATATGACCTATAGAATACAAGTATTTCCCCTTC
GAACATCCCCACAAGTAGACTTTGGATTTGTCTTCTAACCAAAAGACTTACACACCTGCATACCTTACAT
CAAAAACTCGTTTATCGCTACATAAAACACCGGGATATATTTTTTATATACATACTTTTCAAATCGCGCG
CCCTCTTCATAATTCACCTCCACCACACCACGTTTCGTAGTTGCTCTTTCGCTGTCTCCCACCCGCTCTC
CGCAACACATTCACCTTTTGTTCGACGACCTTGGAGCGACTGTCGTTAGTTCCGCGCGATTCGGTTCGCT
CAAATGGTTCCGAGTGGTTCATTTCGTCTCAATAGAAATTAGTAATAAATATTTGTATGTACAATTTATT
TGCTCCAATATATTTGTATATATTTCCCTCACAGCTATATTTATTCTAATTTAATATTATGACTTTTTAA
GGTAATTTTTTGTGACCTGTTCGGAGTGATTAGCGTTACAATTTGAACTGAAAGTGACATCCAGTGTTTG
TTCCTTGTGTAGATGCATCTCAAAAAAATGGTGGGCATAATAGTGTTGTTTATATATATCAAAAATAACA
ACTATAATAATAAGAATACATTTAATTTAGAAAATGCTTGGATTTCACTGGAACTAGGCTAGCATAACTT
CGTATAATGTATGCTATACGAAGTTATGCTAGCGGATCCGGGAATTGGGAATTGGGCAATATTTAAATGG
CGGCTGCAGCGCGCAGATCGCCGATGGGCGTGGCGCCGGAGGGCACCTTCACCTTGCCGTACGGCTTGCT
GTTCTTCGCGTTCAAAATCTCCAGCTCCATTTTGCTTTCGGTGCGCTTGCAATCAGTACTGTCCAAAATC
GAAAATCGCCGAACCGTAGTGTGACCGTGCGGGGCTCTGCGAAAATAAACTTTTTTAGGTATATGGCCAC
ACACGGGGAAAGCACAGTGGATTATATGTTTTAATATTATAATATGCAGGTTTTCATTACTTATCCAGAT
GTAAGCCCACTTAAAGCGATTTAACAATTATTTGCCGAAAGAGTATAAACAAATTTCACTTAAAAATGGA
TTAAGAAAAGCTTGTGTAAGATTATGCGCAGCGTTGCCAGATAGCTCCATTTAAAACACTTCAAAAACAA
TAAGTTTTGAAAATATATACATAAATAGCAGTCGTTGCCGCAACGCTCAACACATCACACTTTTAAAACA
CCCTTTACCTACACAGAATTACTTTTTAAATTTCCAGTCAAGCTGCGAGTTTCAAAATTATAGCCGGTAG
AGAAGACAGTGCTATTTCAAAAGCAAACTAACAAGGGTCTTAAATTCCAAAACACCAATCCTAACAAGCC
TTGGACTTTTGTAAGTTTAGATCAAAGGTGGCATTGCATTCAATGTCATGGTAAGAAGTAGGTCGTCTAG
GTAGAAATCCTCATTCAGCCGGTCAAGTCAGTACGAGAAAGGTCTCAATTTGAAATTGTCTTAAAAATAT
TTTATTGTTTTGTACTGTGGTGAGTTTAAACGAAAAACACAAAAAAAAAGTGATACACAGAAATCATAAA
AAATTTTAATACAAGGTATTCGTACGTATCAAAAACATTTCGGCACAATTTTTTTTCTCTGTACTAAAGT
GTTACGAACACTACGGTATTTTTTAGTGATTTTCAACGGACACCGAAGGTATATAAACAGCGTTCGCGAA
CGGTCGCCTTCAAAACCAATTGACATTTGCAGCAGCAAGTACAAGTAGAAAGTAAAGCGCAATCAGCGAA
AAATTTATACTTAATTGTTGGTGATTAAAGTACAATTAAAAGAACATTCTCGAAAGTCACAAGAAACGTA
AGTTTTTAACTCGCTGTTACCAATTAGTAATAAGAGCAACAAGACGTTGAGTAATTTCAAGAAAAACTGC
ATTTCAAGGTCTTTGTTCGGCCATTTTTTTTTTATTCAACGCTCTACGTAATTACAAAATAAGAAATTGG
CAGCCACGCATCTTGTTTTCCCAATGAATTGGCATCAAAACGCAAACAAATCTATAAATAAAACTTGCGT
GTTGATTTTCGCCAAGATTTATTGGCAAATTGTGAAATTCGCAGTGACGCATTTGAAAATTCGAGAAATC
ACGAACGCACATATTGCATTTGTGTGCATGTTATTAGTTAGTTGTTTAGTTAATTGAAGTATTTTACCAA
CGAAATCCACTTATTTTTAGCTGAAATAGAGTAGGTTGCTTAAACAAAGCCACGTCTGAAAATTTCTTAT
TGCTTGTAGTTGTGACGTCACCATATACACACAAAATAATGTGTATGCATGCATTTCAGCTGTGTATATA
TACATGCACACACTCGCAACACGAAAACGATGACGAAGCAACGGAACAAAGGTTTCTCAACTACCCTTTG
TTCCCTGTTTCTTCGCTTTCCTTTGTTCCAATATTCGTAGAGGGTTAATAGGGGTTTCTCAACAAAGTTG
GCGTCGATAAATAAGTTTCCCATTTTTATTCCCCAGCCAGGAAGTTAGTTTCAATAGTTTTGTAATTTCA
ACGAAACTCATTTGATTTCGTACTAATTTTCCACATCTCTATTTTGACCCGCAGACCTAGGATGGAAGAC
GCCAAAAACATAAAGAAAGGCCCGGCGCCATTCTATCCGCTGGAAGATGGAACCGCTGGAGAGCAACTGC
ATAAGGCTATGAAGAGATACGCCCTGGTTCCTGGAACAATTGCTTTTACAGATGCACATATCGAGGTGGA
CATCACTTACGCTGAGTACTTCGAAATGTCCGTTCGGTTGGCAGAAGCTATGAAACGATATGGGCTGAAT
ACAAATCACAGAATCGTCGTATGCAGTGAAAACTCTCTTCAATTCTTTATGCCGGTGTTGGGCGCGTTAT
TTATCGGAGTTGCAGTTGCGCCCGCGAACGACATTTATAATGAACGTGAATTGCTCAACAGTATGGGCAT
TTCGCAGCCTACCGTGGTGTTCGTTTCCAAAAAGGGGTTGCAAAAAATTTTGAACGTGCAAAAAAAGCTC
CCAATCATCCAAAAAATTATTATCATGGATTCTAAAACGGATTACCAGGGATTTCAGTCGATGTACACGT
TCGTCACATCTCATCTACCTCCCGGTTTTAATGAATACGATTTTGTGCCAGAGTCCTTCGATAGGGACAA
GACAATTGCACTGATCATGAACTCCTCTGGATCTACTGGTCTGCCTAAAGGTGTCGCTCTGCCTCATAGA
ACTGCCTGCGTGAGATTCTCGCATGCCAGAGATCCTATTTTTGGCAATCAAATCATTCCGGATACTGCGA
TTTTAAGTGTTGTTCCATTCCATCACGGTTTTGGAATGTTTACTACACTCGGATATTTGATATGTGGATT
TCGAGTCGTCTTAATGTATAGATTTGAAGAAGAGCTGTTTCTGAGGAGCCTTCAGGATTACAAGATTCAA
AGTGCGCTGCTGGTGCCAACCCTATTCTCCTTCTTCGCCAAAAGCACTCTGATTGACAAATACGATTTAT
CTAATTTACACGAAATTGCTTCTGGTGGCGCTCCCCTCTCTAAGGAAGTCGGGGAAGCGGTTGCCAAGAG
GTTCCATCTGCCAGGTATCAGGCAAGGATATGGGCTCACTGAGACTACATCAGCTATTCTGATTACACCC
GAGGGGGATGATAAACCGGGCGCGGTCGGTAAAGTTGTTCCATTTTTTGAAGCGAAGGTTGTGGATCTGG
ATACCGGGAAAACGCTGGGCGTTAATCAAAGAGGCGAACTGTGTGTGAGAGGTCCTATGATTATGTCCGG
TTATGTAAACAATCCGGAAGCGACCAACGCCTTGATTGACAAGGATGGATGGCTACATTCTGGAGACATA
GCTTACTGGGACGAAGACGAACACTTCTTCATCGTTGACCGCCTGAAGTCTCTGATTAAGTACAAAGGCT
ATCAGGTGGCTCCCGCTGAATTGGAATCCATCTTGCTCCAACACCCCAACATCTTCGACGCAGGTGTCGC
AGGTCTTCCCGACGATGACGCCGGTGAACTTCCCGCCGCCGTTGTTGTTTTGGAGCACGGAAAGACGATG
ACGGAAAAAGAGATCGTGGATTACGTCGCCAGTCAAGTAACAACCGCGAAAAAGTTGCGCGGAGGAGTTG
TGTTTGTGGACGAAGTACCGAAAGGTCTTACCGGAAAACTCGACGCAAGAAAAATCAGAGAGATCCTCAT
AAAGGCCAAGAAGGGCGGAAAGATCGCCGTGGAGGGCAGAGGAAGTCTTCTAACATGCGGTGACGTGGAG
GAGAATCCCGGCCCTATGGTGAGCAAGGGCGAGGAGCTGTTCACCGGGGTGGTGCCCATCCTGGTCGAGC
TGGACGGCGACGTAAACGGCCACAAGTTCAGCGTGTCCGGCGAGGGCGAGGGCGATGCCACCTACGGCAA
GCTGACCCTGAAGTTCATCTGCACCACCAGCAAGCTGCCCGTGCCCTGGCCCACCCTCGTGACCACCCTG
ACCTACGGCGTGCAGTGCTTCAGCCGCTACCCCGACCACATGAAGCAGCACGACTTCTTCAAGTCCGCCA
TGCCCGAAGGCTACGTCCAGGAGCGCACCATCTTCTTCAAGGACGACGGCAACTACAAGACCCGCGCCGA
GGTGAAGTTCGAGGGCGACACCCTGGTGAACCGCATCGAGCTGAAGGGCATCGACTTCAAGGAGGACGGC
AACATCCTGGGGCACAAGCTGGAGTACAACTACAACAGCCACAACGTCTATATCATGGCCGACAAGCAGA
AGAACGGCATCAAGGTGAACTTCAAGATCCGCCACAACATCGAGGACGGCAGCGTGCAGCTCGCCGACCA
CTACCAGCAGAACACCCCCATCGGCGACGGCCCCGTGCTGCTGCCCGACAACCACTACCTGAGCACCCAG
TCCGCCCTGAGCAAAGACCCCAACGAGAAGCGCGATCACATGGTCCTGCTGGAGTTCGTGACCGCCGCCG
GGATCACTCTCGGCATGGACGAGCTGTACAAGTAAGCGATCGCCTAGAATGAATCGTTTTTAAAATAACA
AATCAATTGTTTTATAATATTCGTACGATTCTTTGATTATGTAATAAAATGTGATCATTAGGAAGATTAC
GAAAAATATAAAAAATATGAGTTCTGTGTGTATAACAAATGCTGTAAACGCCACAATTGTGTTTGTTGCA
AATAAACCCATGATTATTTGATTAAAATTGTTGTTTTCTTTGTTCATAGACAATAGTGTGTTTTGCCTAA
ACGTGTACTGCATAAACTCCATGCGAGTGTATAGCGAGCTAGTGGCTAACGCTTGCCCCACCAAAGTAGA
TTCGTCAAAATCCTCAATTTCATCACCCTCCTCCAAGTTTAACATTTGGCCGTCGGAATTAACTTCTAAA
GATGCCACATAATCTAATAAATGAAATAGAGATTCAAACGTGGCGTCATCGTCCGTTTCGACCATTTCCG
AAAAGAACTCGGGCATAAACTCTATGATTTCTCTGGACGTGGTGTTGTCGAAACTCTCAAAGTACGCAGT
CAGGAACGTGCGCGACATGTCGTCGGGAAACTCGCGCGGAAACATGTTGTTGTAACCGAACGGGTCCCAT
AGCGCCAAAACCAAATCTGCCAGCGTCAATAGAATGAGCACGATGCCGACAATGGAGCTGGCTTGGATAG
CGATTCGAGTTAACGGCCCTTAAGGGTCGACTGATCATAATCAGCCATACCACATTTGTAGAGGTTTTAC
TTGCTTTAAAAAACCTCCCACACCTCCCCCTGAACCTGAAACATAAAATGAATGCAATTGTTGTTGTTAA
CTTGTTTATTGCAGCTTATAATGGTTACAAATAAAGCAATAGCATCACAAATTTCACAAATAAAGCATTT
TTTTCACTGCATTCTAGTTGTGGTTTGTCCAAACTCATCAATGTGGCGCGCCTTATTGTTCATTTTTGAG
AACTCGCTCAACGAACGATTTGATATATTTTCCCATTTCATCAGGTGCATCTTCTTGCGAAAAATGAAGA
CCTTTTACTTTGACAAATTCAGTATTAGGAAACTTCTTGGCACCTTCAACAATAGCATTGGAAAAGAATC
CTGGGTCCGATTCAATAAACATTTTTGGTAAATCATCACTTGCACGTAGATAAGCATTATAATTCCTAAC
AATTTGTACAACGTCAGGTTTACCACCTTTTACTAACGGGATTTCACGAGGCCATGATAATGTTGGACGA
CGAACTTCACCTTTCTCTTTGAATGGTTCAAGATATGCTGCAAATTCTTCTGGTTCTAACTTTCTCATGA
TTTTTGATGGCAACATGGTTTCCACGAAGAAGTTATTCTCCAAAACCATTTTTTCTCCTTCTTCAGATTT
GATCAACGCAATATCTTCTTCAATATCAGGCCATTCATCCCATGATTCAATCACATCTACTACACTTTCA
GCGTGAACTATTGCTTTGATCTTATCTTGATGCTCATAGCTATAATGAAATGCCAAACAAGCACCCCAAT
CATGGCCGACAAAAATGATCTTCTTTGGTAAATTAAGAAGTTCAAACCATGCAGTAAGATATTTGTAATG
ATCAAGTAACCTATAAGAACCATTACCAGATTTGCCTGATTTGCCCATACCAATAAGGTCTGGTATAATA
CACCGCGCTACTGGCTCAATATGTGGCACAACATGTCGCCATAAATAAGAAGAGGCCGCGTTACCATGTA
AAAAAATAACAGCATTTTCTGCATGTTTTTCTGAATCATAATAATTAATAAATGAATCAAGAACATTCAT
TTGTTTACATCTGGCCCACCACTGCGGACCAGTTATCATCCGTTTCCTTTGTTCTGGATCATAAACTTTC
GAAGTCATGCGGCCGCTCTGCGGGTCAAAATAGAGATGTGGAAAATTAGTACGAAATCAAATGAGTTTCG
TTGAAATTACAAAACTATTGAAACTAACTTCCTGGCTGGGGAATAAAAATGGGAAACTTATTTATCGACG
CCAACTTTGTTGAGAAACCCCTATTAACCCTCTACGAATATTGGAACAAAGGAAAGCGAAGAAACAGGGA
ACAAAGGGTAGTTGAGAAACCTTTGTTCCGTTGCTTCGTCATCGTTTTCGTGTTGCGAGTGTGTGCATGT
ATATATACACAGCTGAAATGCATGCATACACATTATTTTGTGTGTATATGGTGACGTCACAACTACAAGC
AATAAGAAATTTTCAGACGTGGCTTTGTTTAAGCAACCTACTCTATTTCAGCTAAAAATAAGTGGATTTC
GTTGGTAAAATACTTCAATTAACTAAACAACTAACTAATAACATGCACACAAATGCTCGAGTGCGTTCGT
GATTTCTCGAATTTTCAAATGCGTCACTGCGAATTTCACAATTTGCCAATAAATCTTGGCGAAAATCAAC
ACGCAAGTTTTATTTATAGATTTGTTTGCGTTTTGATGCCAATTCATTGGGAAAACAAGATGCGTGGCTG
CCAATTTCTTATTTTGTAATTACGTAGAGCGTTGAATAAAAAAAAAATGGCCGAACAAAGACCTTGAAAT
GCAGTTTTTCTTGAAATTACTCAACGTCTTGTTGCTCTTATTACTAATTGGTAACAGCGAGTTAAAAACT
TACGTTTCTTGTGACTTTCGAGAATGTTCTTTTAATTGTACTTTAATCACCAACAATTAAGTATAAATTT
TTCGCTGATTGCGCTTTACTTTCTACTTGTACTTGCTGCTGCAAATGTCAATTGGTTTTGAAGGCGACCG
TTCGCGAACGCTGTTTATATACCTTCGGTGTCCGTTGAAAATCACTAAAAAATACCGTAGTGTTCGTAAC
ACTTTAGTACAGAGAAAAAAAATTGTGCCGAAATGTTTTTGATACGTACGAATACCTTGTATTAAAATTT
TTTATGATTTCTGTGTATCACTTTTTTTTTGTGTTTTTCGTTTAAACTCACCACAGTACAAAACAATAAA
ATATTTTTAAGACAATTTCAAATTGAGACCTTTCTCGTACTGACTTGACCGGCTGAATGAGGATTTCTAC
CTAGACGACCTACTTCTTACCATGACATTGAATGCAATGCCACCTTTGATCTAAACTTACAAAAGTCCAA
GGCTTGTTAGGATTGGTGTTTTGGAATTTAAGACCCTTGTTAGTTTGCTTTTGAAATAGCACTGTCTTCT
CTACCGGCTATAATTTTGAAACTCGCAGCTTGACTGGAAATTTAAAAAGTAATTCTGTGTAGGTAAAGGG
TGTTTTAAAAGTGTGATGTGTTGAGCGTTGCGGCAACGACTGCTATTTATGTATATATTTTCAAAACTTA
TTGTTTTTGAAGTGTTTTAAATGGAGCTATCTGGCAACGCTGCGCATAATCTTACACAAGCTTTTCTTAA
TCCATTTTTAAGTGAAATTTGTTTATACTCTTTCGGCAAATAATTGTTAAATCGCTTTAAGTGGGCTTAC
ATCTGGATAAGTAATGAAAACCTGCATATTATAATATTAAAACATATAATCCACTGTGCTTTCCCCGTGT
GTGGCCATATACCTAAAAAAGTTTATTTTCGCAGAGCCCCGCACGGTCACACTACGGTTCGGCGATTTTC
GATTTTGGACAGTACTGATTGCAAGCGCACCGAAAGCAAAATGGAGCTGGAGATTTTGAACGCGAAGAAC
AGCAAGCCGTACGGCAAGGTGAAGGTGCCCTCCGGCGCCACGCCCATCGGCGATCTGCGCGTCTAGAGAT
CCACTAGTGTCGACGATGTAGGTCACGGTCTCGAAGCCGCGGTGCGGGTGCCAGGGCGTGCCCTTGGGCT
CCCCGGGCGCGTACTCCACCTCACCCATCTGGTCCATCATGATGAACGGGTCGAGGTGGCGGTAGTTGAT
CCCGGCGAACGCGCGGCGCACCGGGAAGCCCTCGCCCTCGAAACCGCTGGGCGCGGTGGTCACGGTGAGC
ACGGGACGTGCGACGGCGTCGGCGGGTGCGGATACGCGGGGCAGCGTCAGCGGGTTCTCGACGGTCACGG
CGGGCATGTCGACACTAGTTCTAGCCAGCTTTTGTTCCCTTTAGTGAGGGTTAATTTCGAGCTTGGCGTA
ATCATGGTCATAGCTGTTTCCTGTGTGAAATTGTTATCCGCTCACAATTCCACACAACATACGAGCCGGA
AGCATAAAGTGTAAAGCCTGGGGTGCCTAATGAGTGAGCTAACTCACATTAATTGCGTTGCGCTCACTGC
CCGCTTTCCAGTCGGGAAACCTGTCGTGCCAGCTGCATTAATGAATCGGCCAACGCGCGGGGAGAGGCGG
TTTGCGTATTGGGCGCTCTTCCGCTTCCTCGCTCACTGACTCGCTGCGCTCGGTCGTTCGGCTGCGGCGA
GCGGTATCAGCTCACTCAAAGGCGGTAATACGGTTATCCACAGAATCAGGGGATAACGCAGGAAAGAACA
TGTGAGCAAAAGGCCAGCAAAAGGCCAGGAACCGTAAAAAGGCCGCGTTGCTGGCGTTTTTCCATAGGCT
CCGCCCCCCTGACGAGCATCACAAAAATCGACGCTCAAGTCAGAGGTGGCGAAACCCGACAGGACTATAA
AGATACCAGGCGTTTCCCCCTGGAAGCTCCCTCGTGCGCTCTCCTGTTCCGACCCTGCCGCTTACCGGAT
ACCTGTCCGCCTTTCTCCCTTCGGGAAGCGTGGCGCTTTCTCATAGCTCACGCTGTAGGTATCTCAGTTC
GGTGTAGGTCGTTCGCTCCAAGCTGGGCTGTGTGCACGAACCCCCCGTTCAGCCCGACCGCTGCGCCTTA
TCCGGTAACTATCGTCTTGAGTCCAACCCGGTAAGACACGACTTATCGCCACTGGCAGCAGCCACTGGTA
ACAGGATTAGCAGAGCGAGGTATGTAGGCGGTGCTACAGAGTTCTTGAAGTGGTGGCCTAACTACGGCTA
CACTAGAAGAACAGTATTTGGTATCTGCGCTCTGCTGAAGCCAGTTACCTTCGGAAAAAGAGTTGGTAGC
TCTTGATCCGGCAAACAAACCACCGCTGGTAGCGGTGGTTTTTTTGTTTGCAAGCAGCAGATTACGCGCA
GAAAAAAAGGATCTCAAGAAGATCCTTTGATCTTTTCTACGGGGTCTGACGCTCAGTGGAACGAAAACTC
ACGTTAAGGGATTTTGGTCATGAGATTATCAAAAAGGATCTTCACCTAGATCCTTTTAAATTAAAAATGA
AGTTTTAAATCAATCTAAAGTATATATGAGTAAACTTGGTCTGACAGTTACCAATGCTTAATCAGTGAGG
CACCTATCTCAGCGATCTGTCTATTTCGTTCATCCATAGTTGCCTGACTCCCCGTCGTGTAGATAACTAC
GATACGGGAGGGCTTACCATCTGGCCCCAGTGCTGCAATGATACCGCGAGACCCACGCTCACCGGCTCCA
GATTTATCAGCAATAAACCAGCCAGCCGGAAGGGCCGAGCGCAGAAGTGGTCCTGCAACTTTATCCGCCT
CCATCCAGTCTATTAATTGTTGCCGGGAAGCTAGAGTAAGTAGTTCGCCAGTTAATAGTTTGCGCAACGT
TGTTGCCATTGCTACAGGCATCGTGGTGTCACGCTCGTCGTTTGGTATGGCTTCATTCAGCTCCGGTTCC
CAACGATCAAGGCGAGTTACATGATCCCCCATGTTGTGCAAAAAAGCGGTTAGCTCCTTCGGTCCTCCGA
TCGTTGTCAGAAGTAAGTTGGCCGCAGTGTTATCACTCATGGTTATGGCAGCACTGCATAATTCTCTTAC
TGTCATGCCATCCGTAAGATGCTTTTCTGTGACTGGTGAGTACTCAACCAAGTCATTCTGAGAATAGTGT
ATGCGGCGACCGAGTTGCTCTTGCCCGGCGTCAATACGGGATAATACCGCGCCACATAGCAGAACTTTAA
AAGTGCTCATCATTGGAAAACGTTCTTCGGGGCGAAAACTCTCAAGGATCTTACCGCTGTTGAGATCCAG
TTCGATGTAACCCACTCGTGCACCCAACTGATCTTCAGCATCTTTTACTTTCACCAGCGTTTCTGGGTGA
GCAAAAACAGGAAGGCAAAATGCCGCAAAAAAGGGAATAAGGGCGACACGGAAATGTTGAATACTCATAC
TCTTCCTTTTTCAATATTATTGAAGCATTTATCAGGGTTATTGTCTCATGAGCGGATACATATTTGAATG
TATTTAGAAAAATAAACAAATAGGGGTTCCGCGCACATTTCCCCGAAAAGTGCCAC
Features (pLannotate 1.2.2; 20 found; start..end, strand, type, name):
     30..458     -  rep_origin     f1 ori (sequence partly withheld): f1 bacteriophage origin of replication; arrow indicates direction of (+) strand synthesis
    463..620     -  CDS            lacZα (fragment): LacZα fragment of β-galactosidase; lacZ fragment
    623..641     +  promoter       T7 promoter: promoter for bacteriophage T7 RNA polymerase
    666..4785    +  gene           mini-white: white; This modified version of the white gene lacks part of the first intron.
   4792..4825    -  protein_bind   loxP: Cre-mediated recombination occurs in the 8-bp core sequence (GCATACAT). Cre recombinase
   6750..8399    +  CDS            luciferase: firefly luciferase; luc+; enhanced luc+ version of the luciferase gene
   8454..9173    +  CDS            EGFP: the original enhanced GFP (Yang et al., 1996) mammalian codon-optimized
   9201..9851    -  CDS            P74 (fragment): PIF0_NPVAC - Experimental evidence at protein level: Swiss-Prot protein existence level 1. Plays an essential role for oral infectivity of occlusion- derived virus (ODV) and functions also in host midgut attachment and fusion by binding to a specific host receptor. From Autographa californica nuclear polyhedrosis virus (AcMNPV).
   9870..9954    +  CDS            large T antigen (fragment): large T antigen from SV40 (simian virus 40)
   9977..10058   +  polyA_signal   SV40 poly(A) signal: SV40 polyadenylation signal
  10101..11036   -  CDS            Rluc: luciferase from the anthozoan coelenterate Renilla reniformis (sea pansy)
  12948..13017   +  protein_bind   attB: attB site for the φC31 integrase (Groth et al., 2000) phage φC31 integrase
  13236..13254   -  promoter       T3 promoter: promoter for bacteriophage T3 RNA polymerase
  13297..13319   -  protein_bind   lac operator (fragment): The lac repressor binds to the lac operator to inhibit transcription in E. coli. This inhibition can be relieved by adding lactose or isopropyl-β-D-thiogalactopyranoside (IPTG). lac repressor encoded by lacI
  13323..13353   -  promoter       lac promoter: promoter for the E. coli lac operon
  13368..13389   -  protein_bind   CAP binding site: CAP binding activates transcription in the presence of cAMP. E. coli catabolite activator protein
  13402..13494   -  CDS            lacI (fragment): lac repressor; lacI; The lac repressor binds to the lac operator to inhibit transcription in E. coli. This inhibition can be relieved by adding lactose or isopropyl-β-D-thiogalactopyranoside (IPTG).
  13677..14265   -  rep_origin     ori: high-copy-number ColE1/pMB1/pBR322/pUC origin of replication
  14436..15296   -  CDS            AmpR: β-lactamase; bla; confers resistance to ampicillin, carbenicillin, and related antibiotics
  15297..15401   -  promoter       AmpR promoter: bla
