[The description below was written by a language model from this plasmid's Addgene catalogue record and pLannotate feature annotations shown in this document.]
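Description:
OA-1052B (Ubiq-Fluc_Ubiq-Rluc) is a roughly 15.4 kb insect expression plasmid built on a white+attB backbone for making transgenic Drosophila melanogaster. In E. coli it is maintained through a high-copy ColE1/pUC-type origin and selected with ampicillin via the bla gene. The backbone also retains an f1 origin and remnants of a lacZα/lac promoter cloning region flanked by T7 and T3 promoters. For fly transgenesis it carries a φC31 attB site, which allows integrase-mediated insertion into a genomic attP docking site, and a mini-white gene that serves as an eye-colour marker for identifying transformants. A single loxP site lies just downstream of mini-white.

The payload is a dual-luciferase reporter arranged as two convergent transcription units, each driven by a copy of the Drosophila Ubiquitin-63E promoter. The promoters were not annotated in the feature table, but the unannotated gaps upstream of each coding region are consistent with the two 1,865 bp promoter inserts listed in the catalogue entry. The forward unit expresses firefly luciferase (luc+) linked through a T2A self-cleaving peptide to EGFP, so one transcript yields both the enzyme and a visible fluorescent marker. The reverse-oriented promoter drives Renilla luciferase on the opposite strand. Between the two coding regions sit terminator sequences: an SV40 polyadenylation signal and a baculovirus-derived segment (annotated as a P74 fragment) that corresponds to the p10 3′ region named in the insert. The record does not spell out which terminator serves which unit.

Broad, constitutive expression of both luciferases lets one act as a target and the other as an internal normaliser. The associated publication concerns programmable RNA targeting with CasRx in flies, which suggests use as a quantitative readout of transcript knockdown.
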