Addgene plasmid #132426: OA-1052B (Ubiq-Fluc_Ubiq-Rluc)
Purpose: Express Firefly Luciferase-eGFP and Renilla Luciferase under Ubiquitin-63E promoter
Depositing lab: Omar Akbari. Depositing organization: University of California, San Diego (UCSD). Publication: Programmable RNA Targeting Using CasRx in Flies. Buchman AB, Brogan DJ, Sun R, Yang T, Hsu PD, Akbari OS. CRISPR J. 2020 Jun;3(3):164-176. doi: 10.1089/crispr.2020.0018. PubMed 32584145.
Backbone
  Vector backbone: white+attB
  Backbone size w/o insert (bp): 7860
  Total vector size (bp): 15444
  Vector type: Insect Expression
  Selectable markers: mini-white, GFP
Growth in bacteria
  Bacterial resistance: Ampicillin, 100 μg/mL
  Growth temperature: 37°C
  Growth strain: DH5alpha
  Copy number: High Copy
Gene/Insert 1
  Gene/Insert name: Ubiq promoter
  Species: D. melanogaster (fly)
  Insert size (bp): 1865
  Cloning method: Gibson Cloning
  Sequencing primers: 5′ unknown
Gene/Insert 2
  Gene/Insert name: firefly luciferase
  Species: Synthetic
  Insert size (bp): 1650
  Cloning method: Gibson Cloning
  Sequencing primers: 5′ unknown
Gene/Insert 3
  Gene/Insert name: T2A-eGFP
  Species: Synthetic
  Insert size (bp): 774
  Cloning method: Gibson Cloning
  Sequencing primers: 5′ unknown
Gene/Insert 4
  Gene/Insert name: Renilla Luciferase-SV40-P10
  Species: Synthetic
  Insert size (bp): 1855
  Cloning method: Gibson Cloning
  Sequencing primers: 5′ unknown
Gene/Insert 5
  Gene/Insert name: reversed ubiq promoter
  Species: D. melanogaster (fly)
  Insert size (bp): 1865
  Cloning method: Gibson Cloning
  Sequencing primers: 5′ unknown
Terms and licenses: Academic/Nonprofit Terms; Industry Terms: Not Available to Industry
How to cite: OA-1052B (Ubiq-Fluc_Ubiq-Rluc) was a gift from Omar Akbari (Addgene plasmid # 132426 ; http://n2t.net/addgene:132426 ; RRID:Addgene_132426)
